Addgene plasmid #112086: pMal_Abl-PRM 3R
Purpose: Bacterial expression plasmid containing His and MBP tags for 3 PRM motif repeats of Human Abl.
Depositing lab: Michael Rosen. Depositing organization: University of Texas Southwestern Medical Center. Publication: Phase transitions in the assembly of multivalent signalling proteins. Li P, Banjade S, Cheng HC, Kim S, Chen B, Guo L, Llaguno M, Hollingsworth JV, King DS, Banani SF, Russo PS, Jiang QX, Nixon BT, Rosen MK. Nature. 2012 Mar 7;483(7389):336-40. doi: 10.1038/nature10879. PubMed 22398450.
Backbone
  Vector backbone: pMal-tev
  Backbone manufacturer: NEB
  Backbone size w/o insert (bp): 6600
  Total vector size (bp): 6885
  Modifications to backbone: tev sites added on both sides of MCS, His-6 after c-terminal tev site
  Vector type: Bacterial Expression
Growth in bacteria
  Bacterial resistance: Ampicillin, 100 μg/mL
  Growth temperature: 37°C
  Growth strain: DH5alpha
  Copy number: Low Copy
Gene/Insert
  Gene/Insert name: Abl-PRM-3R (alt name: 3 repeats of the protein rich motif from proto-oncogene tyrosine-protein kinase (ABL))
  Species: H. sapiens (human)
  Insert size (bp): 285
  Mutation: construct contains only the PRM motif of Abl1
  GenBank ID: AH005332.2 AAB60394
  Entrez Gene: ABL1 (a.k.a. ABL, BCR-ABL, CHDSKM, JTK7, bcr/abl, c-ABL, c-ABL1, p150, v-abl)
  Promoter: Lac
  Tag / fusion protein: MBP (N terminal on backbone); His-6 (C terminal on backbone)
  Cloning method: Restriction Enzyme; 5′ cloning site NdeI (not destroyed); 3′ cloning site BamHI (not destroyed)
  Sequencing primers: 5′ pMAL-Fwd: 5'-TGCGTACTGCGGTGATCAAC-3'; 3′ pMAL-Rev: 5'-CTGCAAGGCGATTAAGTTGG-3'
Terms and licenses: Academic/Nonprofit Terms; Industry Terms: Not Available to Industry
How to cite: pMal_Abl-PRM 3R was a gift from Michael Rosen (Addgene plasmid # 112086 ; http://n2t.net/addgene:112086 ; RRID:Addgene_112086)
