[The description below was written by a language model from this plasmid's Addgene catalogue record and pLannotate feature annotations shown in this document.]
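Description:
pMal_Abl-PRM 3R is a bacterial expression plasmid built on a modified NEB pMal backbone (pMal-tev) for producing a tandem array of three proline-rich motif (PRM) repeats from human ABL1 as a maltose-binding protein fusion in E. coli. The 285 bp insert contains only the PRM segment of Abl, not the kinase or other domains, and sits between NdeI and BamHI sites that were both preserved. The catalogue lists the promoter as "Lac". The sequence annotation shows more specifically a tac promoter (a trp/lac UV5 hybrid) spanning the plasmid's numbering origin, followed by a lac operator. A lacI gene driven by the lacIq promoter supplies repressor, so expression is held off until it is induced with IPTG.

The open reading frame begins with a signal-sequence-less MBP, which keeps the fusion cytosolic. It continues through a TEV protease site, the PRM repeats and a second TEV site, and ends in a C-terminal His6 tag, which the annotation picks up as a capTEV fragment. The two tags allow amylose and nickel affinity purification, and TEV cleavage on both sides releases the PRM polypeptide free of both tags. A residual lacZα fragment and the rrnB T1 and T2 terminators lie downstream.

Ampicillin resistance (bla) provides selection. Replication is from a pBR322-type ColE1 origin accompanied by bom and rop, consistent with the low copy number recorded, and an M13 origin is also present. The sequenced record is 6,939 nt, slightly longer than the 6,885 bp listed. The associated publication concerns phase transitions in the assembly of multivalent signalling proteins, which suggests the purified protein served as a trivalent ligand in that work.
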