Features (pLannotate 1.2.2; 22 found; start..end, strand, type, name):
      8..24      +  protein_bind   lac operator: The lac repressor binds to the lac operator to inhibit transcription in E. coli. This inhibition can be relieved by adding lactose or isopropyl-β-D-thiogalactopyranoside (IPTG). lac repressor encoded by lacI
     94..1194    +  CDS            MBP: maltose binding protein from E. coli; malE (mutated); This version of the gene does not encode a signal sequence, so MBP will remain in the cytosol.
   1267..1287    +  CDS            TEV site: tobacco etch virus (TEV) protease recognition and cleavage site
   1522..1542    +  CDS            TEV site: tobacco etch virus (TEV) protease recognition and cleavage site
   1543..1559    +  CDS            capTEV™ (fragment): composite tag for in vivo biotinylation, TEV protease cleavage, and 6xHis tagging
   1572..1726    +  CDS            lacZα (fragment): LacZα fragment of β-galactosidase; lacZ fragment
   1819..1934    +  ncRNA          5S rRNA: Accession: RF00001 - 5S ribosomal RNA
   1938..2024    +  terminator     rrnB T1 terminator: Escherichia coli rrnB; transcription terminator T1 from the E. coli rrnB gene
   2116..2143    +  terminator     rrnB T2 terminator: transcription terminator T2 from the E. coli rrnB gene
   2162..2253    +  promoter       AmpR promoter: bla
   2254..3114    +  CDS            AmpR: β-lactamase; bla; confers resistance to ampicillin, carbenicillin, and related antibiotics
   3156..3669    -  rep_origin     M13 ori (sequence partly withheld): M13 bacteriophage origin of replication; arrow indicates direction of (+) strand synthesis
   3780..4368    +  rep_origin     ori: high-copy-number ColE1/pMB1/pBR322/pUC origin of replication
   4554..4623    -  misc_feature   bom (fragment): basis of mobility region from pBR322
   4621..4719    -  misc_feature   bom (fragment): basis of mobility region from pBR322
   4821..5012    -  CDS            rop: Rop protein, which maintains plasmids at low copy number; rop
   5029..5409    +  CDS            YPB1_ECOLX: Protein predicted: Swiss-Prot protein existence level 4. From Escherichia coli.
   5508..5585    +  promoter       lacIq promoter: lacI (mutant); In the lacIq allele, a single base change in the promoter boosts expression of the lacI gene about 10-fold.
   5586..6668    +  CDS            lacI: lac repressor; lacI; The lac repressor binds to the lac operator to inhibit transcription in E. coli. This inhibition can be relieved by adding lactose or isopropyl-β-D-thiogalactopyranoside (IPTG).
   6681..6702    +  protein_bind   CAP binding site: CAP binding activates transcription in the presence of cAMP. E. coli catabolite activator protein
   6721..6738    +  promoter       tet promoter (fragment): E. coli promoter for tetracycline efflux protein gene
   6911..6939    +  promoter       tac promoter: strong E. coli promoter; hybrid between the trp and lac UV5 promoters
>Addgene plasmid #112086 | pMal_Abl-PRM 3R | addgene full sequence | sequence record 236089 | Addgene NGS Result
TGTGGAATTGTGAGCGGATAACAATTTCACACAGGAAACAGCCAGTCCGTTTAGGTGTTTTCACGAGCAC
TTCACCAACAAGGACCATAGATTATGAAAACTGAAGAAGGTAAACTGGTAATCTGGATTAACGGCGATAA
AGGCTATAACGGTCTCGCTGAAGTCGGTAAGAAATTCGAGAAAGATACCGGAATTAAAGTCACCGTTGAG
CATCCGGATAAACTGGAAGAGAAATTCCCACAGGTTGCGGCAACTGGCGATGGCCCTGACATTATCTTCT
GGGCACACGACCGCTTTGGTGGCTACGCTCAATCTGGCCTGTTGGCTGAAATCACCCCGGACAAAGCGTT
CCAGGACAAGCTGTATCCGTTTACCTGGGATGCCGTACGTTACAACGGCAAGCTGATTGCTTACCCGATC
GCTGTTGAAGCGTTATCGCTGATTTATAACAAAGATCTGCTGCCGAACCCGCCAAAAACCTGGGAAGAGA
TCCCGGCGCTGGATAAAGAACTGAAAGCGAAAGGTAAGAGCGCGCTGATGTTCAACCTGCAAGAACCGTA
CTTCACCTGGCCGCTGATTGCTGCTGACGGGGGTTATGCGTTCAAGTATGAAAACGGCAAGTACGACATT
AAAGACGTGGGCGTGGATAACGCTGGCGCGAAAGCGGGTCTGACCTTCCTGGTTGACCTGATTAAAAACA
AACACATGAATGCAGACACCGATTACTCCATCGCAGAAGCTGCCTTTAATAAAGGCGAAACAGCGATGAC
CATCAACGGCCCGTGGGCATGGTCCAACATCGACACCAGCAAAGTGAATTATGGTGTAACGGTACTGCCG
ACCTTCAAGGGTCAACCATCCAAACCGTTCGTTGGCGTGCTGAGCGCAGGTATTAACGCCGCCAGTCCGA
ACAAAGAGCTGGCAAAAGAGTTCCTCGAAAACTATCTGCTGACTGATGAAGGTCTGGAAGCGGTTAATAA
AGACAAACCGCTGGGTGCCGTAGCGCTGAAGTCTTACGAGGAAGAGTTGGCGAAAGATCCACGTATTGCC
GCCACCATGGAAAACGCCCAGAAAGGTGAAATCATGCCGAACATCCCGCAGATGTCCGCTTTCTGGTATG
CCGTGCGTACTGCGGTGATCAACGCCGCCAGCGGTCGTCAGACTGTCGATGAAGCCCTGAAAGACGCGCA
GACTAATTCGAGCTCGAACAACAACAACAATAACAATAACAACAACCTCGGGATCGAGGGAAGGATTTCA
GAATTTGAAAACCTGTATTTTCAGGGCCATATGAAAGGAGGCAGCTGGGGGGGTAGCAAGAAAAAGAAAA
CCGCACCAACCCCGCCTAAACGTAGCGGCGGCTCAGGTGGTTCTGGGGGTAGCGGAGGAAGTAAGAAAAA
GAAAACCGCACCAACCCCGCCTAAACGTAGCGGCGGCTCAGGTGGTTCTGGGGGTAGCGGAGGAAGTAAG
AAAAAGAAAACCGCACCAACCCCGCCTAAACGTAGCGGCGGCTCAGGATCCGAAAACCTGTATTTTCAGG
GCCATCATCATCATCATCACTGAAAGCTTGGCACTGGCCGTCGTTTTACAACGTCGTGACTGGGAAAACC
CTGGCGTTACCCAACTTAATCGCCTTGCAGCACATCCCCCTTTCGCCAGCTGGCGTAATAGCGAAGAGGC
CCGCACCGATCGCCCTTCCCAACAGTTGCGCAGCCTGAATGGCGAATGGCAGCTTGGCTGTTTTGGCGGA
TGAGATAAGATTTTCAGCCTGATACAGATTAAATCAGAACGCAGAAGCGGTCTGATAAAACAGAATTTGC
CTGGCGGCAGTAGCGCGGTGGTCCCACCTGACCCCATGCCGAACTCAGAAGTGAAACGCCGTAGCGCCGA
TGGTAGTGTGGGGTCTCCCCATGCGAGAGTAGGGAACTGCCAGGCATCAAATAAAACGAAAGGCTCAGTC
GAAAGACTGGGCCTTTCGTTTTATCTGTTGTTTGTCGGTGAACGCTCTCCTGAGTAGGACAAATCCGCCG
GGAGCGGATTTGAACGTTGCGAAGCAACGGCCCGGAGGGTGGCGGGCAGGACGCCCGCCATAAACTGCCA
GGCATCAAATTAAGCAGAAGGCCATCCTGACGGATGGCCTTTTTGCGTTTCTACAAACTCTTTTGTTTAT
TTTTCTAAATACATTCAAATATGTATCCGCTCATGAGACAATAACCCTGATAAATGCTTCAATAATATTG
AAAAAGGAAGAGTATGAGTATTCAACATTTCCGTGTCGCCCTTATTCCCTTTTTTGCGGCATTTTGCCTT
CCTGTTTTTGCTCACCCAGAAACGCTGGTGAAAGTAAAAGATGCTGAAGATCAGTTGGGTGCACGAGTGG
GTTACATCGAACTGGATCTCAACAGCGGTAAGATCCTTGAGAGTTTTCGCCCCGAAGAACGTTTCCCAAT
GATGAGCACTTTTAAAGTTCTGCTATGTGGCGCGGTATTATCCCGTGTTGACGCCGGGCAAGAGCAACTC
GGTCGCCGCATACACTATTCTCAGAATGACTTGGTTGAGTACTCACCAGTCACAGAAAAGCATCTTACGG
ATGGCATGACAGTAAGAGAATTATGCAGTGCTGCCATAACCATGAGTGATAACACTGCGGCCAACTTACT
TCTGACAACGATCGGAGGACCGAAGGAGCTAACCGCTTTTTTGCACAACATGGGGGATCATGTAACTCGC
CTTGATCGTTGGGAACCGGAGCTGAATGAAGCCATACCAAACGACGAGCGTGACACCACGATGCCTGTAG
CAATGGCAACAACGTTGCGCAAACTATTAACTGGCGAACTACTTACTCTAGCTTCCCGGCAACAATTAAT
AGACTGGATGGAGGCGGATAAAGTTGCAGGACCACTTCTGCGCTCGGCCCTTCCGGCTGGCTGGTTTATT
GCTGATAAATCTGGAGCCGGTGAGCGTGGGTCTCGCGGTATCATTGCAGCACTGGGGCCAGATGGTAAGC
CCTCCCGTATCGTAGTTATCTACACGACGGGGAGTCAGGCAACTATGGATGAACGAAATAGACAGATCGC
TGAGATAGGTGCCTCACTGATTAAGCATTGGTAACTGTCAGACCAAGTTTACTCATATATACTTTAGATT
GATT
[38 nt withheld, positions 3155-3192]
A
[37 nt withheld, positions 3194-3230]
ATTTTGTTAAAATTCGCGTTAAATTTTTGTTAAATCAGCTCATTTTTTAACCAATAGGCCGAAATCGGCA
AAATCCCTTATAAATCAAAAGAATAGCCCGAGATAGGGT
[37 nt withheld, positions 3340-3376]
AAAGAACGTGGACTCCAACGTCAAAGG
[141 nt withheld, positions 3404-3544]
G
[125 nt withheld, positions 3546-3670]
AAAGGATCTAGGTGAAGATCCTTTTTGATAATCTCATGACCAAAATCCCTTAACGTGAGTTTTCGTTCCA
CTGAGCGTCAGACCCCGTAGAAAAGATCAAAGGATCTTCTTGAGATCCTTTTTTTCTGCGCGTAATCTGC
TGCTTGCAAACAAAAAAACCACCGCTACCAGCGGTGGTTTGTTTGCCGGATCAAGAGCTACCAACTCTTT
TTCCGAAGGTAACTGGCTTCAGCAGAGCGCAGATACCAAATACTGTCCTTCTAGTGTAGCCGTAGTTAGG
CCACCACTTCAAGAACTCTGTAGCACCGCCTACATACCTCGCTCTGCTAATCCTGTTACCAGTGGCTGCT
GCCAGTGGCGATAAGTCGTGTCTTACCGGGTTGGACTCAAGACGATAGTTACCGGATAAGGCGCAGCGGT
CGGGCTGAACGGGGGGTTCGTGCACACAGCCCAGCTTGGAGCGAACGACCTACACCGAACTGAGATACCT
ACAGCGTGAGCTATGAGAAAGCGCCACGCTTCCCGAAGGGAGAAAGGCGGACAGGTATCCGGTAAGCGGC
AGGGTCGGAACAGGAGAGCGCACGAGGGAGCTTCCAGGGGGAAACGCCTGGTATCTTTATAGTCCTGTCG
GGTTTCGCCACCTCTGACTTGAGCGTCGATTTTTGTGATGCTCGTCAGGGGGGCGGAGCCTATGGAAAAA
CGCCAGCAACGCGGCCTTTTTACGGTTCCTGGCCTTTTGCTGGCCTTTTGCTCACATGTTCTTTCCTGCG
TTATCCCCTGATTCTGTGGATAACCGTATTACCGCCTTTGAGTGAGCTGATACCGCTCGCCGCAGCCGAA
CGACCGAGCGCAGCGAGTCAGTGAGCGAGGAAGCGGAAGAGCGCCTGATGCGGTATTTTCTCCTTACGCA
TCTGTGCGGTATTTCACACCGCATGTGGTGCACTCTCAGTACACCGCATGTGGTGCACTCTCAGTACAAT
CTGCTCTGATGCCGCATAGTTAAGCCAGTATACACTCCGCTATCGCTACGTGACTGGGTCATGGCTGCGC
CCCGACACCCGCCAACACCCGCTGACGCGCCCTGACGGGCTTGTCTGCTCCCGGCATCCGCTTACAGACA
AGCTGTGACCGTCTCCGGGAGCTGCATGTGTCAGAGGTTTTCACCGTCATCACCGAAACGCGCGAGGCAG
CTGCGGTAAAGCTCATCAGCGTGGTCGTGCAGCGATTCACAGATGTCTGCCTGTTCATCCGCGTCCAGCT
CGTTGAGTTTCTCCAGAAGCGTTAATGTCTGGCTTCTGATAAAGCGGGCCATGTTAAGGGCGGTTTTTTC
CTGTTTGGTCACTGATGCCTCCGTGTAAGGGGGATTTCTGTTCATGGGGGTAATGATACCGATGAAACGA
GAGAGGATGCTCACGATACGGGTTACTGATGATGAACATGCCCGGTTACTGGAACGTTGTGAGGGTAAAC
AACTGGCGGTATGGATGCGGCGGGACCAGAGAAAAATCACTCAGGGTCAATGCCAGCGCTTCGTTAATAC
AGATGTAGGTGTTCCACAGGGTAGCCAGCAGCATCCTGCGATGCAGATCCGGAACATAATGGTGCAGGGC
GCTGACTTCCGCGTTTCCAGACTTTACGAAACACGGAAACCGAAGACCATTCATGTTGTTGCTCAGGTCG
CAGACGTTTTGCAGCAGCAGTCGCTTCACGTTCGCTCGCGTATCGGTGATTCATTCTGCTAACCAGTAAG
GCAACCCCGCCAGCCTAGCCGGGTCCTCAACGACAGGAGCACGATCATGCGCACCCGTGGCCAGGACCCA
ACGCTGCCCGAAATTCCGACACCATCGAATGGTGCAAAACCTTTCGCGGTATGGCATGATAGCGCCCGGA
AGAGAGTCAATTCAGGGTGGTGAATGTGAAACCAGTAACGTTATACGATGTCGCAGAGTATGCCGGTGTC
TCTTATCAGACCGTTTCCCGCGTGGTGAACCAGGCCAGCCACGTTTCTGCGAAAACGCGGGAAAAAGTGG
AAGCGGCGATGGCGGAGCTGAATTACATTCCCAACCGCGTGGCACAACAACTGGCGGGCAAACAGTCGTT
GCTGATTGGCGTTGCCACCTCCAGTCTGGCCCTGCACGCGCCGTCGCAAATTGTCGCGGCGATTAAATCT
CGCGCCGATCAACTGGGTGCCAGCGTGGTGGTGTCGATGGTAGAACGAAGCGGCGTCGAAGCCTGTAAAG
CGGCGGTGCACAATCTTCTCGCGCAACGCGTCAGTGGGCTGATCATTAACTATCCGCTGGATGACCAGGA
TGCCATTGCTGTGGAAGCTGCCTGCACTAATGTTCCGGCGTTATTTCTTGATGTCTCTGACCAGACACCC
ATCAACAGTATTATTTTCTCCCATGAAGACGGTACGCGACTGGGCGTGGAGCATCTGGTCGCATTGGGTC
ACCAGCAAATCGCGCTGTTAGCGGGCCCATTAAGTTCTGTCTCGGCGCGTCTGCGTCTGGCTGGCTGGCA
TAAATATCTCACTCGCAATCAAATTCAGCCGATAGCGGAACGGGAAGGCGACTGGAGTGCCATGTCCGGT
TTTCAACAAACCATGCAAATGCTGAATGAGGGCATCGTTCCCACTGCGATGCTGGTTGCCAACGATCAGA
TGGCGCTGGGCGCAATGCGCGCCATTACCGAGTCCGGGCTGCGCGTTGGTGCGGATATCTCGGTAGTGGG
ATACGACGATACCGAAGACAGCTCATGTTATATCCCGCCGTTAACCACCATCAAACAGGATTTTCGCCTG
CTGGGGCAAACCAGCGTGGACCGCTTGCTGCAACTCTCTCAGGGCCAGGCGGTGAAGGGCAATCAGCTGT
TGCCCGTCTCACTGGTGAAAAGAAAAACCACCCTGGCGCCCAATACGCAAACCGCCTCTCCCCGCGCGTT
GGCCGATTCATTAATGCAGCTGGCACGACAGGTTTCCCGACTGGAAAGCGGGCAGTGAGCGCAACGCAAT
TAATGTAAGTTAGCTCACTCATTAGGCACAATTCTCATGTTTGACAGCTTATCATCGACTGCACGGTGCA
CCAATGCTTCTGGCGTCAGGCAGCCATCGGAAGCTGTGGTATGGCTGTGCAGGTCGTAAATCACTGCATA
ATTCGTGTCGCTCAAGGCGCACTCCCGTTCTGGATAATGTTTTTTGCGCCGACATCATAACGGTTCTGGC
AAATATTCTGAAATGAGCTGTTGACAATTAATCATCGGCTCGTATAATG
