>Addgene plasmid #112086 | pMal_Abl-PRM 3R | depositor partial sequence | sequence record 210956 | NdeI cloning site through BamHI and remaining sequence from tev protease
CATATGAAAGGAGGCAGCTGGGGGGGTAGCAAGAAAAAGAAAACCGCACCAACCCCGCCTAAACGTAGCG
GCGGCTCAGGTGGTTCTGGGGGTAGCGGAGGAAGTAAGAAAAAGAAAACCGCACCAACCCCGCCTAAACG
TAGCGGCGGCTCAGGTGGTTCTGGGGGTAGCGGAGGAAGTAAGAAAAAGAAAACCGCACCAACCCCGCCT
AAACGTAGCGGCGGCTCAGGATCCGAAAACCTGTATTTTCAG
